Addgene plasmid #75771: SMG1 gRNA (BRDN0001149395)
Purpose: 3rd generation lentiviral gRNA plasmid targeting human SMG1
Depositing lab: John Doench & David Root. Depositing organization: Broad Institute. Publication: Optimized sgRNA design to maximize activity and minimize off-target effects of CRISPR-Cas9. Doench JG, Fusi N, Sullender M, Hegde M, Vaimberg EW, Donovan KF, Smith I, Tothova Z, Wilen C, Orchard R, Virgin HW, Listgarten J, Root DE. Nat Biotechnol. 2016 Jan 18. doi: 10.1038/nbt.3437. PubMed 26780180.
Backbone
  Vector backbone: lentiGuide-Puro
  Backbone manufacturer: Zhang Lab (Addgene plasmid # 52963)
  Vector type: Mammalian Expression, Lentiviral, CRISPR
  Selectable markers: Puromycin
Growth in bacteria
  Bacterial resistance: Ampicillin, 100 μg/mL
  Growth temperature: 37°C
  Growth strain: DH5alpha
  Copy number: High Copy
Gene/Insert
  Gene/Insert name: SMG1 (alt names: SMG1; NM_015092.4)
  gRNA/shRNA sequence: GTAGATTCACTCTCGATCCG
  Species: H. sapiens (human)
  Entrez Gene: SMG1 (a.k.a. 61E3.4, ATX, LIP)
  Promoter: hU6
  Cloning method: Unknown
  Sequencing primers: 5′ U6-F; 3′ pS2-R
Terms and licenses: Academic/Nonprofit Terms; Industry Terms: Not Available to Industry
Depositor comments: The gRNA was designed to target the following Genbank reference sequence(s): NM_015092.4. Note that this plasmid does NOT contain Cas9. It should be used in conjunction with lentiCas9-Blast (Addgene #52962) or otherwise with cell lines already expressing Cas9. Browse the full kinome gRNA library at http://www.addgene.org/pooled-library/broadgpp-human-kinome/ or visit http://www.broadinstitute.org/rnai/public/ for detailed protocols and information.
How to cite: SMG1 gRNA (BRDN0001149395) was a gift from John Doench & David Root (Addgene plasmid # 75771 ; http://n2t.net/addgene:75771 ; RRID:Addgene_75771)
