[The description below was written by a language model from this plasmid's Addgene catalogue record and pLannotate feature annotations shown in this document.]
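Description:
SMG1 gRNA (BRDN0001149395) is a third-generation lentiviral guide RNA plasmid built on the lentiGuide-Puro backbone and designed to direct Streptococcus pyogenes Cas9 to the human SMG1 gene. It belongs to a human kinome guide collection associated with work on optimised sgRNA design. In bacteria the 8.3 kb plasmid is maintained at high copy through a ColE1/pUC-type origin and selected with ampicillin via the bla gene. An f1 origin, an SV40 origin and residual lac/T7/T3 cloning-vector elements are also annotated in the backbone.

The lentiviral transfer cassette begins with an RSV promoter fused to a truncated HIV-1 5' LTR, which makes genomic RNA production Tat-independent. This is followed by the Ψ packaging signal with a gag fragment, and by the Rev response element for Rev-dependent nuclear export. Within the proviral region, a human U6 RNA polymerase III promoter drives the SMG1-specific spacer joined to the S. pyogenes gRNA scaffold. A cPPT/CTS element that aids nuclear import of the viral genome lies downstream. A separate EF-1α core promoter with its intron A expresses puromycin N-acetyltransferase, allowing selection of transduced mammalian cells. The WPRE boosts transcript expression, and the ΔU3 self-inactivating 3' LTR disables LTR promoter activity after integration. An SV40 polyadenylation signal follows.

The plasmid carries no Cas9, so it is meant to be paired with a separate Cas9 lentivirus or used in cells that already express Cas9. The typical application is SMG1 knockout or loss-of-function studies.
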