Features (pLannotate 1.2.2; 29 found; start..end, strand, type, name):
     14..80      +  CDS            small t antigen (fragment): SV40 (simian virus 40) small t antigen
    106..317     +  promoter       EF-1α core promoter: core promoter for human elongation factor EF-1α
    318..1256    +  intron         EF-1α intron A: intron upstream of the start codon of human EF-1α
   1278..1877    +  CDS            PuroR (fragment): puromycin N-acetyltransferase; pac from Streptomyces; confers resistance to puromycin
   1893..2481    +  misc_feature   WPRE: woodchuck hepatitis virus posttranscriptional regulatory element
   2532..2551    +  misc_feature   cPPT/CTS (fragment): central polypurine tract and central termination sequence of HIV-1
   2553..2786    +  LTR            3' LTR (ΔU3): self-inactivating 3' long terminal repeat (LTR) from HIV-1
   2864..2985    +  polyA_signal   SV40 poly(A) signal: SV40 polyadenylation signal
   3025..3160    +  rep_origin     SV40 ori: SV40 origin of replication
   3181..3199    -  promoter       T7 promoter: promoter for bacteriophage T7 RNA polymerase
   3207..3362    +  CDS            lacZα (fragment): LacZα fragment of β-galactosidase; lacZ fragment
   3367..3795    +  rep_origin     f1 ori (sequence partly withheld): f1 bacteriophage origin of replication; arrow indicates direction of (+) strand synthesis
   3848..3952    +  promoter       AmpR promoter: bla
   3953..4813    +  CDS            AmpR: β-lactamase; bla; confers resistance to ampicillin, carbenicillin, and related antibiotics
   4984..5572    +  rep_origin     ori: high-copy-number ColE1/pMB1/pBR322/pUC origin of replication
   5755..5847    +  CDS            lacI (fragment): lac repressor; lacI; The lac repressor binds to the lac operator to inhibit transcription in E. coli. This inhibition can be relieved by adding lactose or isopropyl-β-D-thiogalactopyranoside (IPTG).
   5860..5881    +  protein_bind   CAP binding site: CAP binding activates transcription in the presence of cAMP. E. coli catabolite activator protein
   5896..5926    +  promoter       lac promoter: promoter for the E. coli lac operon
   5934..5950    +  protein_bind   lac operator: The lac repressor binds to the lac operator to inhibit transcription in E. coli. This inhibition can be relieved by adding lactose or isopropyl-β-D-thiogalactopyranoside (IPTG). lac repressor encoded by lacI
   5995..6013    +  promoter       T3 promoter: promoter for bacteriophage T3 RNA polymerase
   6041..6267    +  promoter       RSV promoter: Rous sarcoma virus enhancer/promoter
   6268..6448    +  LTR            5' LTR (truncated): truncated 5' long terminal repeat (LTR) from HIV-1
   6495..6620    +  misc_feature   HIV-1 Ψ: packaging signal of human immunodeficiency virus type 1
   6604..6967    +  CDS            HIV-1 gag (fragment): gag protein from human immunodeficiency virus 1; gag
   7113..7346    +  misc_feature   RRE: The Rev response element (RRE) of HIV-1 allows for Rev-dependent mRNA export from the nucleus to the cytoplasm.
   7723..7749    +  CDS            Rev (fragment): human immunodeficiency virus 1 (HIV-1) Rev protein; rev; enhances nuclear export of unspliced and incompletely spliced viral mRNAs
   7753..7993    +  promoter       U6 promoter: RNA polymerase III promoter for human U6 snRNA
   8023..8098    +  misc_RNA       gRNA scaffold: guide RNA scaffold for the Streptococcus pyogenes CRISPR/Cas9 system
   8154..8271    +  misc_feature   cPPT/CTS: central polypurine tract and central termination sequence of HIV-1
>Addgene plasmid #75771 | SMG1 gRNA (BRDN0001149395) | addgene full sequence | sequence record 184534 | Addgene Assembled Sequence
CCCGGGTGCAAAGATGGATAAAGTTTTAAACAGAGAGGAATCTTTGCAGCTAATGGACCTTCTAGGTCTT
GAAAGGAGTGGGAATTGGCTCCGGTGCCCGTCAGTGGGCAGAGCGCACATCGCCCACAGTCCCCGAGAAG
TTGGGGGGAGGGGTCGGCAATTGATCCGGTGCCTAGAGAAGGTGGCGCGGGGTAAACTGGGAAAGTGATG
TCGTGTACTGGCTCCGCCTTTTTCCCGAGGGTGGGGGAGAACCGTATATAAGTGCAGTAGTCGCCGTGAA
CGTTCTTTTTCGCAACGGGTTTGCCGCCAGAACACAGGTAAGTGCCGTGTGTGGTTCCCGCGGGCCTGGC
CTCTTTACGGGTTATGGCCCTTGCGTGCCTTGAATTACTTCCACCTGGCTGCAGTACGTGATTCTTGATC
CCGAGCTTCGGGTTGGAAGTGGGTGGGAGAGTTCGAGGCCTTGCGCTTAAGGAGCCCCTTCGCCTCGTGC
TTGAGTTGAGGCCTGGCCTGGGCGCTGGGGCCGCCGCGTGCGAATCTGGTGGCACCTTCGCGCCTGTCTC
GCTGCTTTCGATAAGTCTCTAGCCATTTAAAATTTTTGATGACCTGCTGCGACGCTTTTTTTCTGGCAAG
ATAGTCTTGTAAATGCGGGCCAAGATCTGCACACTGGTATTTCGGTTTTTGGGGCCGCGGGCGGCGACGG
GGCCCGTGCGTCCCAGCGCACATGTTCGGCGAGGCGGGGCCTGCGAGCGCGGCCACCGAGAATCGGACGG
GGGTAGTCTCAAGCTGGCCGGCCTGCTCTGGTGCCTGGCCTCGCGCCGCCGTGTATCGCCCCGCCCTGGG
CGGCAAGGCTGGCCCGGTCGGCACCAGTTGCGTGAGCGGAAAGATGGCCGCTTCCCGGCCCTGCTGCAGG
GAGCTCAAAATGGAGGACGCGGCGCTCGGGAGAGCGGGCGGGTGAGTCACCCACACAAAGGAAAAGGGCC
TTTCCGTCCTCAGCCGTCGCTTCATGTGACTCCACGGAGTACCGGGCGCCGTCCAGGCACCTCGATTAGT
TCTCGAGCTTTTGGAGTACGTCGTCTTTAGGTTGGGGGGAGGGGTTTTATGCGATGGAGTTTCCCCACAC
TGAGTGGGTGGAGACTGAAGTTAGGCCAGCTTGGCACTTGATGTAATTCTCCTTGGAATTTGCCCTTTTT
GAGTTTGGATCTTGGTTCATTCTCAAGCCTCAGACAGTGGTTCAAAGTTTTTTTCTTCCATTTCAGGTGT
CGTGACGTACGGCCACCATGACCGAGTACAAGCCCACGGTGCGCCTCGCCACCCGCGACGACGTCCCCAG
GGCCGTACGCACCCTCGCCGCCGCGTTCGCCGACTACCCCGCCACGCGCCACACCGTCGATCCGGACCGC
CACATCGAGCGGGTCACCGAGCTGCAAGAACTCTTCCTCACGCGCGTCGGGCTCGACATCGGCAAGGTGT
GGGTCGCGGACGACGGCGCCGCCGTGGCGGTCTGGACCACGCCGGAGAGCGTCGAAGCGGGGGCGGTGTT
CGCCGAGATCGGCCCGCGCATGGCCGAGTTGAGCGGTTCCCGGCTGGCCGCGCAGCAACAGATGGAAGGC
CTCCTGGCGCCGCACCGGCCCAAGGAGCCCGCGTGGTTCCTGGCCACCGTCGGAGTCTCGCCCGACCACC
AGGGCAAGGGTCTGGGCAGCGCCGTCGTGCTCCCCGGAGTGGAGGCGGCCGAGCGCGCCGGGGTGCCCGC
CTTCCTGGAGACCTCCGCGCCCCGCAACCTCCCCTTCTACGAGCGGCTCGGCTTCACCGTCACCGCCGAC
GTCGAGGTGCCCGAAGGACCGCGCACCTGGTGCATGACCCGCAAGCCCGGTGCCTGAACGCGTTAAGTCG
ACAATCAACCTCTGGATTACAAAATTTGTGAAAGATTGACTGGTATTCTTAACTATGTTGCTCCTTTTAC
GCTATGTGGATACGCTGCTTTAATGCCTTTGTATCATGCTATTGCTTCCCGTATGGCTTTCATTTTCTCC
TCCTTGTATAAATCCTGGTTGCTGTCTCTTTATGAGGAGTTGTGGCCCGTTGTCAGGCAACGTGGCGTGG
TGTGCACTGTGTTTGCTGACGCAACCCCCACTGGTTGGGGCATTGCCACCACCTGTCAGCTCCTTTCCGG
GACTTTCGCTTTCCCCCTCCCTATTGCCACGGCGGAACTCATCGCCGCCTGCCTTGCCCGCTGCTGGACA
GGGGCTCGGCTGTTGGGCACTGACAATTCCGTGGTGTTGTCGGGGAAATCATCGTCCTTTCCTTGGCTGC
TCGCCTGTGTTGCCACCTGGATTCTGCGCGGGACGTCCTTCTGCTACGTCCCTTCGGCCCTCAATCCAGC
GGACCTTCCTTCCCGCGGCCTGCTGCCGGCTCTGCGGCCTCTTCCGCGTCTTCGCCTTCGCCCTCAGACG
AGTCGGATCTCCCTTTGGGCCGCCTCCCCGCGTCGACTTTAAGACCAATGACTTACAAGGCAGCTGTAGA
TCTTAGCCACTTTTTAAAAGAAAAGGGGGGACTGGAAGGGCTAATTCACTCCCAACGAAGACAAGATCTG
CTTTTTGCTTGTACTGGGTCTCTCTGGTTAGACCAGATCTGAGCCTGGGAGCTCTCTGGCTAACTAGGGA
ACCCACTGCTTAAGCCTCAATAAAGCTTGCCTTGAGTGCTTCAAGTAGTGTGTGCCCGTCTGTTGTGTGA
CTCTGGTAACTAGAGATCCCTCAGACCCTTTTAGTCAGTGTGGAAAATCTCTAGCAGTACGTATAGTAGT
TCATGTCATCTTATTATTCAGTATTTATAACTTGCAAAGAAATGAATATCAGAGAGTGAGAGGAACTTGT
TTATTGCAGCTTATAATGGTTACAAATAAAGCAATAGCATCACAAATTTCACAAATAAAGCATTTTTTTC
ACTGCATTCTAGTTGTGGTTTGTCCAAACTCATCAATGTATCTTATCATGTCTGGCTCTAGCTATCCCGC
CCCTAACTCCGCCCATCCCGCCCCTAACTCCGCCCAGTTCCGCCCATTCTCCGCCCCATGGCTGACTAAT
TTTTTTTATTTATGCAGAGGCCGAGGCCGCCTCGGCCTCTGAGCTATTCCAGAAGTAGTGAGGAGGCTTT
TTTGGAGGCCTAGGGACGTACCCAATTCGCCCTATAGTGAGTCGTATTACGCGCGCTCACTGGCCGTCGT
TTTACAACGTCGTGACTGGGAAAACCCTGGCGTTACCCAACTTAATCGCCTTGCAGCACATCCCCCTTTC
GCCAGCTGGCGTAATAGCGAAGAGGCCCGCACCGATCGCCCTTCCCAACAGTTGCGCAGCCTGAATGGCG
AATGGG
[124 nt withheld, positions 3367-3490]
C
[91 nt withheld, positions 3492-3582]
A
[49 nt withheld, positions 3584-3632]
CCTTTGACGTTGGAGTCCACGTTCTTT
[37 nt withheld, positions 3660-3696]
ACCCTATCTCGGTCTATTCTTTTGATTTATAAGGGATTTTGCCGATTTCGGCCTATTGGTTAAAAAATGA
GCTGATTTAACAAAAATTTAACGCGAATTTTAACAAAATATTAACGCTTACAATTTAGGTGGCACTTTTC
GGGGAAATGTGCGCGGAACCCCTATTTGTTTATTTTTCTAAATACATTCAAATATGTATCCGCTCATGAG
ACAATAACCCTGATAAATGCTTCAATAATATTGAAAAAGGAAGAGTATGAGTATTCAACATTTCCGTGTC
GCCCTTATTCCCTTTTTTGCGGCATTTTGCCTTCCTGTTTTTGCTCACCCAGAAACGCTGGTGAAAGTAA
AAGATGCTGAAGATCAGTTGGGTGCACGAGTGGGTTACATCGAACTGGATCTCAACAGCGGTAAGATCCT
TGAGAGTTTTCGCCCCGAAGAACGTTTTCCAATGATGAGCACTTTTAAAGTTCTGCTATGTGGCGCGGTA
TTATCCCGTATTGACGCCGGGCAAGAGCAACTCGGTCGCCGCATACACTATTCTCAGAATGACTTGGTTG
AGTACTCACCAGTCACAGAAAAGCATCTTACGGATGGCATGACAGTAAGAGAATTATGCAGTGCTGCCAT
AACCATGAGTGATAACACTGCGGCCAACTTACTTCTGACAACGATCGGAGGACCGAAGGAGCTAACCGCT
TTTTTGCACAACATGGGGGATCATGTAACTCGCCTTGATCGTTGGGAACCGGAGCTGAATGAAGCCATAC
CAAACGACGAGCGTGACACCACGATGCCTGTAGCAATGGCAACAACGTTGCGCAAACTATTAACTGGCGA
ACTACTTACTCTAGCTTCCCGGCAACAATTAATAGACTGGATGGAGGCGGATAAAGTTGCAGGACCACTT
CTGCGCTCGGCCCTTCCGGCTGGCTGGTTTATTGCTGATAAATCTGGAGCCGGTGAGCGTGGGTCTCGCG
GTATCATTGCAGCACTGGGGCCAGATGGTAAGCCCTCCCGTATCGTAGTTATCTACACGACGGGGAGTCA
GGCAACTATGGATGAACGAAATAGACAGATCGCTGAGATAGGTGCCTCACTGATTAAGCATTGGTAACTG
TCAGACCAAGTTTACTCATATATACTTTAGATTGATTTAAAACTTCATTTTTAATTTAAAAGGATCTAGG
TGAAGATCCTTTTTGATAATCTCATGACCAAAATCCCTTAACGTGAGTTTTCGTTCCACTGAGCGTCAGA
CCCCGTAGAAAAGATCAAAGGATCTTCTTGAGATCCTTTTTTTCTGCGCGTAATCTGCTGCTTGCAAACA
AAAAAACCACCGCTACCAGCGGTGGTTTGTTTGCCGGATCAAGAGCTACCAACTCTTTTTCCGAAGGTAA
CTGGCTTCAGCAGAGCGCAGATACCAAATACTGTTCTTCTAGTGTAGCCGTAGTTAGGCCACCACTTCAA
GAACTCTGTAGCACCGCCTACATACCTCGCTCTGCTAATCCTGTTACCAGTGGCTGCTGCCAGTGGCGAT
AAGTCGTGTCTTACCGGGTTGGACTCAAGACGATAGTTACCGGATAAGGCGCAGCGGTCGGGCTGAACGG
GGGGTTCGTGCACACAGCCCAGCTTGGAGCGAACGACCTACACCGAACTGAGATACCTACAGCGTGAGCT
ATGAGAAAGCGCCACGCTTCCCGAAGGGAGAAAGGCGGACAGGTATCCGGTAAGCGGCAGGGTCGGAACA
GGAGAGCGCACGAGGGAGCTTCCAGGGGGAAACGCCTGGTATCTTTATAGTCCTGTCGGGTTTCGCCACC
TCTGACTTGAGCGTCGATTTTTGTGATGCTCGTCAGGGGGGCGGAGCCTATGGAAAAACGCCAGCAACGC
GGCCTTTTTACGGTTCCTGGCCTTTTGCTGGCCTTTTGCTCACATGTTCTTTCCTGCGTTATCCCCTGAT
TCTGTGGATAACCGTATTACCGCCTTTGAGTGAGCTGATACCGCTCGCCGCAGCCGAACGACCGAGCGCA
GCGAGTCAGTGAGCGAGGAAGCGGAAGAGCGCCCAATACGCAAACCGCCTCTCCCCGCGCGTTGGCCGAT
TCATTAATGCAGCTGGCACGACAGGTTTCCCGACTGGAAAGCGGGCAGTGAGCGCAACGCAATTAATGTG
AGTTAGCTCACTCATTAGGCACCCCAGGCTTTACACTTTATGCTTCCGGCTCGTATGTTGTGTGGAATTG
TGAGCGGATAACAATTTCACACAGGAAACAGCTATGACCATGATTACGCCAAGCGCGCAATTAACCCTCA
CTAAAGGGAACAAAAGCTGGAGCTGCAAGCTTAATGTAGTCTTATGCAATACTCTTGTAGTCTTGCAACA
TGGTAACGATGAGTTAGCAACATGCCTTACAAGGAGAGAAAAAGCACCGTGCATGCCGATTGGTGGAAGT
AAGGTGGTACGATCGTGCCTTATTAGGAAGGCAACAGACGGGTCTGACATGGATTGGACGAACCACTGAA
TTGCCGCATTGCAGAGATATTGTATTTAAGTGCCTAGCTCGATACATAAACGGGTCTCTCTGGTTAGACC
AGATCTGAGCCTGGGAGCTCTCTGGCTAACTAGGGAACCCACTGCTTAAGCCTCAATAAAGCTTGCCTTG
AGTGCTTCAAGTAGTGTGTGCCCGTCTGTTGTGTGACTCTGGTAACTAGAGATCCCTCAGACCCTTTTAG
TCAGTGTGGAAAATCTCTAGCAGTGGCGCCCGAACAGGGACTTGAAAGCGAAAGGGAAACCAGAGGAGCT
CTCTCGACGCAGGACTCGGCTTGCTGAAGCGCGCACGGCAAGAGGCGAGGGGCGGCGACTGGTGAGTACG
CCAAAAATTTTGACTAGCGGAGGCTAGAAGGAGAGAGATGGGTGCGAGAGCGTCAGTATTAAGCGGGGGA
GAATTAGATCGCGATGGGAAAAAATTCGGTTAAGGCCAGGGGGAAAGAAAAAATATAAATTAAAACATAT
AGTATGGGCAAGCAGGGAGCTAGAACGATTCGCAGTTAATCCTGGCCTGTTAGAAACATCAGAAGGCTGT
AGACAAATACTGGGACAGCTACAACCATCCCTTCAGACAGGATCAGAAGAACTTAGATCATTATATAATA
CAGTAGCAACCCTCTATTGTGTGCATCAAAGGATAGAGATAAAAGACACCAAGGAAGCTTTAGACAAGAT
AGAGGAAGAGCAAAACAAAAGTAAGACCACCGCACAGCAAGCGGCCGCTGATCTTCAGACCTGGAGGAGG
AGATATGAGGGACAATTGGAGAAGTGAATTATATAAATATAAAGTAGTAAAAATTGAACCATTAGGAGTA
GCACCCACCAAGGCAAAGAGAAGAGTGGTGCAGAGAGAAAAAAGAGCAGTGGGAATAGGAGCTTTGTTCC
TTGGGTTCTTGGGAGCAGCAGGAAGCACTATGGGCGCAGCGTCAATGACGCTGACGGTACAGGCCAGACA
ATTATTGTCTGGTATAGTGCAGCAGCAGAACAATTTGCTGAGGGCTATTGAGGCGCAACAGCATCTGTTG
CAACTCACAGTCTGGGGCATCAAGCAGCTCCAGGCAAGAATCCTGGCTGTGGAAAGATACCTAAAGGATC
AACAGCTCCTGGGGATTTGGGGTTGCTCTGGAAAACTCATTTGCACCACTGCTGTGCCTTGGAATGCTAG
TTGGAGTAATAAATCTCTGGAACAGATTTGGAATCACACGACCTGGATGGAGTGGGACAGAGAAATTAAC
AATTACACAAGCTTAATACACTCCTTAATTGAAGAATCGCAAAACCAGCAAGAAAAGAATGAACAAGAAT
TATTGGAATTAGATAAATGGGCAAGTTTGTGGAATTGGTTTAACATAACAAATTGGCTGTGGTATATAAA
ATTATTCATAATGATAGTAGGAGGCTTGGTAGGTTTAAGAATAGTTTTTGCTGTACTTTCTATAGTGAAT
AGAGTTAGGCAGGGATATTCACCATTATCGTTTCAGACCCACCTCCCAACCCCGAGGGGACCCAGAGAGG
GCCTATTTCCCATGATTCCTTCATATTTGCATATACGATACAAGGCTGTTAGAGAGATAATTAGAATTAA
TTTGACTGTAAACACAAAGATATTAGTACAAAATACGTGACGTAGAAAGTAATAATTTCTTGGGTAGTTT
GCAGTTTTAAAATTATGTTTTAAAATGGACTATCATATGCTTACCGTAACTTGAAAGTATTTCGATTTCT
TGGCTTTATATATCTTGTGGAAAGGACGAAACACCGGTAGATTCACTCTCGATCCGGTTTTAGAGCTAGA
AATAGCAAGTTAAAATAAGGCTAGTCCGTTATCAACTTGAAAAAGTGGCACCGAGTCGGTGCTTTTTTAA
GCTTGGCGTAACTAGATCTTGAGACAAATGGCAGTATTCATCCACAATTTTAAAAGAAAAGGGGGGATTG
GGGGGTACAGTGCAGGGGAAAGAATAGTAGACATAATAGCAACAGACATACAAACTAAAGAATTACAAAA
ACAAATTACAAAAATTCAAAATTTTCGGGTTTATTACAGGGACAGCAGAGATCCACTTTGGCGCCGGCTC
GAGGGGG
