>Addgene plasmid #75771 | SMG1 gRNA (BRDN0001149395) | depositor partial sequence | sequence record 143231 | Target Sequence
GTAGATTCACTCTCGATCCG
