>Addgene plasmid #75771 | SMG1 gRNA (BRDN0001149395) | addgene partial sequence | sequence record 184533 | hU6-F
TACGTGACGTAGAAAGTAATAATTTCTTGGGTAGTTTGCAGTTTTAAAATTATGTTTTAAAATGGACTAT
CATATGCTTACCGTAACTTGAAAGTATTTCGATTTCTTGGCTTTATATATCTTGTGGAAAGGACGAAACA
CCGGTAGATTCACTCTCGATCCGGTTTTAGAGCTAGAAATAGCAAGTTAAAATAAGGCTAGTCCGTTATC
AACTTGAAAAAGTGGCACCGAGTCGGTGCTTTTTTAAGCTTGGCGTAACTAGATCTTGAGACAAATGGCA
GTATTCATCCACAATTTTAAAAGAAAAGGGGGGATTGGGGGGTACAGTGCAGGGGAAAGAATAGTAGACA
TAATAGCAACAGACATACAAACTAAAGAATTACAAAAACAAATTACAAAAATTCAAAATTTTCGGGTTTA
TTACAGGGACAGCAGAGATCCACTTTGGCGCCGGCTCGAGGGGGCCCGGGTGCAAAGATGGATAAAGTTT
TAAACAGAGAGGAATCTTTGCAGCTAATGGACCTTCTAGGTCTTGAAAGGAGTGGGAATTGGCTCCGGTG
CCCGTCAGTG
